>Addgene plasmid #192574 | hSyn-Aion-mKate2 | addgene full sequence | sequence record 379213 | Addgene NGS Result
CTTCCGCTTCCTCGCTCACTGACTCGCTGCGCTCGGTCGTTCGGCTGCGGCGAGCGGTATCAGCTCACTC
AAAGGCGGTAATACGGTTATCCACAGAATCAGGGGATAACGCAGGAAAGAACATGTGAGCAAAAGGCCAG
CAAAAGGCCAGGAACCGTAAAAAGGCCGCGTTGCTGGCGTTTTTCCATAGGCTCCGCCCCCCTGACGAGC
ATCACAAAAATCGACGCTCAAGTCAGAGGTGGCGAAACCCGACAGGACTATAAAGATACCAGGCGTTTCC
CCCTGGAAGCTCCCTCGTGCGCTCTCCTGTTCCGACCCTGCCGCTTACCGGATACCTGTCCGCCTTTCTC
CCTTCGGGAAGCGTGGCGCTTTCTCATAGCTCACGCTGTAGGTATCTCAGTTCGGTGTAGGTCGTTCGCT
CCAAGCTGGGCTGTGTGCACGAACCCCCCGTTCAGCCCGACCGCTGCGCCTTATCCGGTAACTATCGTCT
TGAGTCCAACCCGGTAAGACACGACTTATCGCCACTGGCAGCAGCCACTGGTAACAGGATTAGCAGAGCG
AGGTATGTAGGCGGTGCTACAGAGTTCTTGAAGTGGTGGCCTAACTACGGCTACACTAGAAGAACAGTAT
TTGGTATCTGCGCTCTGCTGAAGCCAGTTACCTTCGGAAAAAGAGTTGGTAGCTCTTGATCCGGCAAACA
AACCACCGCTGGTAGCGGTGGTTTTTTTGTTTGCAAGCAGCAGATTACGCGCAGAAAAAAAGGATCTCAA
GAAGATCCTTTGATCTTTTCTACGGGGTCTGACGCTCAGTGGAACGAAAACTCACGTTAAGGGATTTTGG
TCATGAGATTATCAAAAAGGATCTTCACCTAGATCCTTTTAAATTAAAAATGAAGTTTTAAATCAATCTA
AAGTATATATGAGTAAACTTGGTCTGACAGTTACCAATGCTTAATCAGTGAGGCACCTATCTCAGCGATC
TGTCTATTTCGTTCATCCATAGTTGCCTGACTCCCCGTCGTGTAGATAACTACGATACGGGAGGGCTTAC
CATCTGGCCCCAGTGCTGCAATGATACCGCGAGACCCACGCTCACCGGCTCCAGATTTATCAGCAATAAA
CCAGCCAGCCGGAAGGGCCGAGCGCAGAAGTGGTCCTGCAACTTTATCCGCCTCCATCCAGTCTATTAAT
TGTTGCCGGGAAGCTAGAGTAAGTAGTTCGCCAGTTAATAGTTTGCGCAACGTTGTTGCCATTGCTACAG
GCATCGTGGTGTCACGCTCGTCGTTTGGTATGGCTTCATTCAGCTCCGGTTCCCAACGATCAAGGCGAGT
TACATGATCCCCCATGTTGTGCAAAAAAGCGGTTAGCTCCTTCGGTCCTCCGATCGTTGTCAGAAGTAAG
TTGGCCGCAGTGTTATCACTCATGGTTATGGCAGCACTGCATAATTCTCTTACTGTCATGCCATCCGTAA
GATGCTTTTCTGTGACTGGTGAGTACTCAACCAAGTCATTCTGAGAATAGTGTATGCGGCGACCGAGTTG
CTCTTGCCCGGCGTCAATACGGGATAATACCGCGCCACATAGCAGAACTTTAAAAGTGCTCATCATTGGA
AAACGTTCTTCGGGGCGAAAACTCTCAAGGATCTTACCGCTGTTGAGATCCAGTTCGATGTAACCCACTC
GTGCACCCAACTGATCTTCAGCATCTTTTACTTTCACCAGCGTTTCTGGGTGAGCAAAAACAGGAAGGCA
AAATGCCGCAAAAAAGGGAATAAGGGCGACACGGAAATGTTGAATACTCATACTCTTCCTTTTTCAATAT
TATTGAAGCATTTATCAGGGTTATTGTCTCATGAGCGGATACATATTTGAATGTATTTAGAAAAATAAAC
AAATAGGGGTTCCGCGCACATTTCCCCGAAAAGTGCCACCTAAATTGTAAGCGTTAATATTTTGTTAAAA
TTCGCGTTAAATTTTTGTTAAATCAGCTCATTTTTTAACCAATAGGCCGAAATCGGCAAAATCCCTTATA
AATCAAAAGAATAGACCGAGATAGGGT
[37 nt withheld, positions 2058-2094]
AAAGAACGTGGACTCCAACGTCAAAGG
[49 nt withheld, positions 2122-2170]
T
[91 nt withheld, positions 2172-2262]
G
[124 nt withheld, positions 2264-2387]
CCCATTCGCCATTCAGGCTGCGCAACTGTTGGGAAGGGCGATCGGTGCGGGCCTCTTCGCTATTACGCCA
GCTGCGCGCTCGCTCGCTCACTGAGGCCGCCCGGGCAAAGCCCGGGCGTCGGGCGACCTTTGGTCGCCCG
GCCTCAGTGAGCGAGCGAGCGCGCAGAGAGGGAGTGGCCAACTCCATCACTAGGGGTTCCTTGTAGTTAA
TGATTAACCCGCCATGCTACTTATCTACGTAGCCATGCTCTAGGAAGATCGTAGGTTAATTAATCTAGAC
TGCAGAGGGCCCTGCGTATGAGTGCAAGTGGGTTTTAGGACCAGGATGAGGCGGGGTGGGGGTGCCTACC
TGACGACCGACCCCGACCCACTGGACAAGCACCCAACCCCCATTCCCCAAATTGCGCATCCCCTATCAGA
GAGGGGGAGGGGAAACAGGATGCGGCGAGGCGCGTGCGCACTGCCAGCTTCAGCACCGCGGACAGTGCCT
TCGCCCCCGCCTGGCGGCGCGCGCCACCGCCGCCTCAGCACTGAAGGCGCGCTGACGTCACTCGCCGGTC
CCCCGCAAACTCCCCTTCCCGGCCACCTTGGTCGCGTCCGCGCCGCCGCCGGCCCAGCCGGACCGCACCA
CGCGAGGCGCGAGATAGGGGGGCACGGGCGCGACCATCTGCGCTGCGGCGCCGGCGACTCAGCGCTGCCT
CAGTCTGCGGTGGGCAGCGGAGGAGTCGTGTCGTGCCTGAGAGCGCAGTCGAATTCAAGCTGCTAGCGCC
ACCATGGACTATGGCGGCGCTTTGTCTGCCGTCGGACTCTTCCAAACCTCATACACTCTTGAGAACAATG
GTTCTGTTATTTGCATCCCGAACAACGGCCAGTGCTTCTGCTTGGCTTGGCTTAAATCCAACGGAACAAA
TGCCGAGAAGTTGGCTGCCAACATTCTGCAGTGGATTTCTTTTGCGCTTTCAGCGCTCTGCCTGATGTTC
TACGGCTACCAGACCTGGAAGTCTACTTGCGGCTGGGAGAACATTTACGTGGCCACGATCCAGATGATCA
AGTTCATCATCGAGTATTTCCATAGCTTTGACGAACCTGCGGTGATCTACTCATCCAACGGCAACAAGAC
CCGGTGGCTTCGTTACGCGAGCTGGCTGCTGACCGCCCCTGTCATTCTTATCCACCTGAGCAACCTTACG
GGTCTGGCGAACGACTATAACAAGCGTACCATGGGTCTGCTGGTGTCATGCATCGGCGGCATCGTGTGGG
CCACCACGGCCGCGCTGTCCAAGGGATACGTCCGTGTCATTTTCTTCCTGATGGGCCTGTGCTACGGCAT
CTACACATTCTTCAACGCAGCCAAGGTCTACATTGAGGCGTACCACACCGTGCCGAAGGGCCGGTGTCGC
CAGGTGGTGACTGGCATGGCTTGGCTCTTCTTCGTATCATGGGGTATGTTCCCCATCCTGTTCATCCTCG
GCCCCGAGGGCTTCGGCGTCCTGAGCCGGTACGGCTCCAACGTCGGCCACACCATCATTGACCTGATGTC
GAAGCAGTGCTGGGGTCTGCTCGGCCACTACCTGCGCGTGCTGATCCACAGCCATATCCTCATCCACGGC
GACATTCGCAAGACCACCAAATTGAACATTGGTGGCACTGAGATTGAGGTCGAGACGCTGGTGGAGGACG
AGGCCGAGGCTGGCGCGGTCGCGGCACTCGAGATGGTGAGCGAGCTGATTAAGGAGAACATGCACATGAA
GCTGTACATGGAGGGCACCGTGAACAACCACCACTTCAAGTGCACATCCGAGGGCGAAGGCAAGCCCTAC
GAGGGCACCCAGACCATGAGAATCAAGGCGGTCGAGGGCGGCCCTCTCCCCTTCGCCTTCGACATCCTGG
CTACCAGCTTCATGTACGGCAGCAAAACCTTCATCAACCACACCCAGGGCATCCCCGACTTCTTTAAGCA
GTCCTTCCCCGAGGGCTTCACATGGGAGAGAGTCACCACATACGAAGACGGGGGCGTGCTGACCGCTACC
CAGGACACCAGCCTCCAGGACGGCTGCCTCATCTACAACGTCAAGATCAGAGGGGTGAACTTCCCATCCA
ACGGCCCTGTGATGCAGAAGAAAACACTCGGCTGGGAGGCCTCCACCGAGACCCTGTACCCCGCTGACGG
CGGCCTGGAAGGCAGAGCCGACATGGCCCTGAAGCTCGTGGGCGGGGGCCACCTGATCTGCAACTTGAAG
ACCACATACAGATCCAAGAAACCCGCTAAGAACCTCAAGATGCCCGGCGTCTACTATGTGGACAGAAGAC
TGGAAAGAATCAAGGAGGCCGACAAAGAGACCTACGTCGAGCAGCACGAGGTGGCTGTGGCCAGATACTG
CGACCTCCCTAGCAAACTGGGGCACAGATGAGCGGCCGCATCGATAAGCTTATCGATAATCAACCTCTGG
ATTACAAAATTTGTGAAAGATTGACTGGTATTCTTAACTATGTTGCTCCTTTTACGCTATGTGGATACGC
TGCTTTAATGCCTTTGTATCATGCTATTGCTTCCCGTATGGCTTTCATTTTCTCCTCCTTGTATAAATCC
TGGTTGCTGTCTCTTTATGAGGAGTTGTGGCCCGTTGTCAGGCAACGTGGCGTGGTGTGCACTGTGTTTG
CTGACGCAACCCCCACTGGTTGGGGCATTGCCACCACCTGTCAGCTCCTTTCCGGGACTTTCGCTTTCCC
CCTCCCTATTGCCACGGCGGAACTCATCGCCGCCTGCCTTGCCCGCTGCTGGACAGGGGCTCGGCTGTTG
GGCACTGACAATTCCGTGGTGTTGTCGGGGAAATCATCGTCCTTTCCTTGGCTGCTCGCCTGTGTTGCCA
CCTGGATTCTGCGCGGGACGTCCTTCTGCTACGTCCCTTCGGCCCTCAATCCAGCGGACCTTCCTTCCCG
CGGCCTGCTGCCGGCTCTGCGGCCTCTTCCGCGTCTTCGCCTTCGCCCTCAGACGAGTCGGATCTCCCTT
TGGGCCGCCTCCCCGCATCGATACCGTCGACCCGGGCGGCCGCTCATAAAGCTCGACTGTGCCTTCTAGT
TGCCAGCCATCTGTTGTTTGCCCCTCCCCCGTGCCTTCCTTGACCCTGGAAGGTGCCACTCCCACTGTCC
TTTCCTAATAAAATGAGGAAATTGCATCGCATTGTCTGAGTAGGTGTCATTCTATTCTGGGGGGTGGGGT
GGGGCAGGACAGCAAGGGGGAGGATTGGGAAGACAATAGCAGGCATGCTGGGGATGCGGTCCGGACTGTA
CAATTGCATTCATTTTATGTTTCAGGTTCAGGGGGAGATGTGGGAGGTTTTTTAAAGCAAGTAAAACCTC
TACAAATGTGGTAAAATCGATAAGGATCTTCCTAGAGCATGGCTACGTAGATAAGTAGCATGGCGGGTTA
ATCATTAACTACAAGGAACCCCTAGTGATGGAGTTGGCCACTCCCTCTCTGCGCGCTCGCTCGCTCACTG
AGGCCGGGCGACCAAAGGTCGCCCGACGCCCGGGCTTTGCCCGGGCGGCCTCAGTGAGCGAGCGAGCGCG
CAGCTGCATTAATGAATCGGCCAACGCGCGGGGAGAGGCGGTTTGCGTATTGGGCGCT
Features (pLannotate 1.2.2; 15 found; start..end, strand, type, name):
    182..770     -  rep_origin     ori: high-copy-number ColE1/pMB1/pBR322/pUC origin of replication
    941..1801    -  CDS            AmpR: β-lactamase; bla; confers resistance to ampicillin, carbenicillin, and related antibiotics
   1802..1906    -  promoter       AmpR promoter: bla
   1959..2387    -  rep_origin     f1 ori (sequence partly withheld): f1 bacteriophage origin of replication; arrow indicates direction of (+) strand synthesis
   2392..2461    -  CDS            lacZα (fragment): LacZα fragment of β-galactosidase; lacZ fragment
   2456..2588    -  repeat_region  AAV2 ITR (fragment): inverted terminal repeat of adeno-associated virus serotype 2 inverted
   2688..3135    +  promoter       hSyn promoter: human synapsin I promoter; confers neuron-specific expression (Kügler et al., 2003)
   3161..3194    +  CDS            ChR2(H134R) (fragment): H134R mutant of an N-terminal fragment of channelrhodopsin-2 from the alga Chlamydomonas reinhardtii (Nagel et al., 2005) blue light-activated cation channel
   3732..4087    +  CDS            ChR2 (fragment): N-terminal fragment of channelrhodopsin-2 from the alga Chlamydomonas reinhardtii (Nagel et al., 2003) blue light-activated cation channel
   4100..4798    +  CDS            mKate2: monomeric far-red fluorescent protein (Shcherbo et al., 2009) mammalian codon-optimized
   4825..5413    +  misc_feature   WPRE: woodchuck hepatitis virus posttranscriptional regulatory element
   5454..5661    +  polyA_signal   bGH poly(A) signal: bovine growth hormone polyadenylation signal
   5692..5760    -  CDS            large T antigen (fragment): large T antigen from SV40 (simian virus 40)
   5831..5964    +  repeat_region  AAV2 ITR: inverted terminal repeat of adeno-associated virus serotype 2 inverted
   5958..6014    -  CDS            lacI (fragment): lac repressor; lacI; The lac repressor binds to the lac operator to inhibit transcription in E. coli. This inhibition can be relieved by adding lactose or isopropyl-β-D-thiogalactopyranoside (IPTG).
