[The description below was written by a language model from this plasmid's Addgene catalogue record and pLannotate feature annotations shown in this document.]
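Description:
hSyn-Aion-mKate2 is an AAV transfer plasmid built on a pAAV2 backbone for neuron-specific expression of an inhibitory optogenetic tool. It is maintained in E. coli through a high-copy ColE1/pUC-type origin and selected with ampicillin via the β-lactamase gene. An f1 phage origin and short lacZα and lacI remnants are also present in the backbone. The expression cassette is flanked by AAV2 inverted terminal repeats, which provide the signals for replication and packaging of the intervening DNA into recombinant AAV particles when rep, cap and helper functions are supplied in trans. One of the two ITRs is annotated only as a fragment.

Between the ITRs, the human synapsin I promoter restricts expression to neurons and drives Aion, a synthetic channelrhodopsin derived from Chlamydomonas reinhardtii channelrhodopsin-2. The record lists fourteen substitutions (including T59S, E83N, E90Q, C128A, D156C and N258Q, among others). This heavy engineering probably explains why the automated annotation recognises only scattered segments of the open reading frame as ChR2 fragments and labels them as a cation channel, whereas the stated purpose is silencing. Aion is fused at its C terminus to the monomeric far-red fluorescent protein mKate2, allowing expressing cells to be identified. A WPRE downstream of the fusion enhances transcript stability and expression, and a bovine growth hormone polyadenylation signal terminates the transcript. A short SV40 large T antigen fragment is annotated after it and is likely a cloning remnant. According to the record, the construct is intended for optogenetic long-term silencing of neurons, either through AAV delivery or direct mammalian expression.
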