Addgene plasmid #192574: hSyn-Aion-mKate2
Purpose: AAV-vector for optogenetic long-term silencing of neurons
Depositing lab: Simon Wiegert. Depositing organization: Universitaetsklinikum Hamburg-Eppendorf.
Backbone
  Vector backbone: pAAV2
  Backbone size w/o insert (bp): 4377
  Vector type: Mammalian Expression, AAV
Growth in bacteria
  Bacterial resistance: Ampicillin, 100 μg/mL
  Growth temperature: 37°C
  Growth strain: NEB Stable
  Copy number: High Copy
Gene/Insert
  Gene/Insert name: Aion
  Species: Synthetic; Chlamydomonas reinhardtii
  Insert size (bp): 1638
  Mutation: T59S, E83N, E90Q, E101S, V117R, E123S, C128A,D156C, T159G, G163A, V242R, T246N, N258Q, E273S
  Promoter: human synapsin
  Tag / fusion protein: mKate2 (C terminal on insert)
  Cloning method: Restriction Enzyme; 5′ cloning site EcoRI (not destroyed); 3′ cloning site HindIII (not destroyed)
Terms and licenses: Academic/Nonprofit Terms; Industry Terms: Not Available to Industry
How to cite: hSyn-Aion-mKate2 was a gift from Simon Wiegert (Addgene plasmid # 192574 ; http://n2t.net/addgene:192574 ; RRID:Addgene_192574)
