>Addgene plasmid #192574 | hSyn-Aion-mKate2 | depositor partial sequence | sequence record 373139 | Aion-mKate2 insert
ATGGACTATGGCGGCGCTTTGTCTGCCGTCGGACTCTTCCAAACCTCATACACTCTTGAGAACAATGGTT
CTGTTATTTGCATCCCGAACAACGGCCAGTGCTTCTGCTTGGCTTGGCTTAAATCCAACGGAACAAATGC
CGAGAAGTTGGCTGCCAACATTCTGCAGTGGATTTCTTTTGCGCTTTCAGCGCTCTGCCTGATGTTCTAC
GGCTACCAGACCTGGAAGTCTACTTGCGGCTGGGAGAACATTTACGTGGCCACGATCCAGATGATCAAGT
TCATCATCGAGTATTTCCATAGCTTTGACGAACCTGCGGTGATCTACTCATCCAACGGCAACAAGACCCG
GTGGCTTCGTTACGCGAGCTGGCTGCTGACCGCCCCTGTCATTCTTATCCACCTGAGCAACCTTACGGGT
CTGGCGAACGACTATAACAAGCGTACCATGGGTCTGCTGGTGTCATGCATCGGCGGCATCGTGTGGGCCA
CCACGGCCGCGCTGTCCAAGGGATACGTCCGTGTCATTTTCTTCCTGATGGGCCTGTGCTACGGCATCTA
CACATTCTTCAACGCAGCCAAGGTCTACATTGAGGCGTACCACACCGTGCCGAAGGGCCGGTGTCGCCAG
GTGGTGACTGGCATGGCTTGGCTCTTCTTCGTATCATGGGGTATGTTCCCCATCCTGTTCATCCTCGGCC
CCGAGGGCTTCGGCGTCCTGAGCCGGTACGGCTCCAACGTCGGCCACACCATCATTGACCTGATGTCGAA
GCAGTGCTGGGGTCTGCTCGGCCACTACCTGCGCGTGCTGATCCACAGCCATATCCTCATCCACGGCGAC
ATTCGCAAGACCACCAAATTGAACATTGGTGGCACTGAGATTGAGGTCGAGACGCTGGTGGAGGACGAGG
CCGAGGCTGGCGCGGTCGCGGCACTCGAGATGGTGAGCGAGCTGATTAAGGAGAACATGCACATGAAGCT
GTACATGGAGGGCACCGTGAACAACCACCACTTCAAGTGCACATCCGAGGGCGAAGGCAAGCCCTACGAG
GGCACCCAGACCATGAGAATCAAGGCGGTCGAGGGCGGCCCTCTCCCCTTCGCCTTCGACATCCTGGCTA
CCAGCTTCATGTACGGCAGCAAAACCTTCATCAACCACACCCAGGGCATCCCCGACTTCTTTAAGCAGTC
CTTCCCCGAGGGCTTCACATGGGAGAGAGTCACCACATACGAAGACGGGGGCGTGCTGACCGCTACCCAG
GACACCAGCCTCCAGGACGGCTGCCTCATCTACAACGTCAAGATCAGAGGGGTGAACTTCCCATCCAACG
GCCCTGTGATGCAGAAGAAAACACTCGGCTGGGAGGCCTCCACCGAGACCCTGTACCCCGCTGACGGCGG
CCTGGAAGGCAGAGCCGACATGGCCCTGAAGCTCGTGGGCGGGGGCCACCTGATCTGCAACTTGAAGACC
ACATACAGATCCAAGAAACCCGCTAAGAACCTCAAGATGCCCGGCGTCTACTATGTGGACAGAAGACTGG
AAAGAATCAAGGAGGCCGACAAAGAGACCTACGTCGAGCAGCACGAGGTGGCTGTGGCCAGATACTGCGA
CCTCCCTAGCAAACTGGGGCACAGATGA
